>Addgene plasmid #178041 | pG106 - KA | addgene full sequence | sequence record 352638 | Addgene Partial NGS Result
CATGTTCTTTCCTGCGTTATCCCCTGATTCTGTGGATAACCGTATTACCGCCTTTGAGTGAGCTGATACC
GCTCGCCGCAGCCGAACGACCGAGCGCAGCGAGTCAGTGAGCGAGGAAGCGGAAGAGCGCCCAATACGCA
AACCGCCTCTCCCCGCGCGTTGGCCGATTCATTAATGCAGCTGGCACGACAGGTTTCCCGACTGGAAAGC
GGGCAGTGAGCGCAACGCAATTAATGTGAGTTAGCTCACTCATTAGGCACCCCAGGCTTTACACTTTATG
CTTCCGGCTCGTATGTTGTGTGGAATTGTGAGCGGATAACAATTTCACACAGGAAACAGCTATGACCATG
ATTACGCCAAGCTTGCATGCCTGCAGGTCGACTCTAGAGGATCCCCGGGTACCGAGCTCGAATTCACTGG
CCGTCGTTTTACAACGTCGTGACTGGGAAAACCCTGGCGTTACCCAACTTAATCGCCTTGCAGCACATCC
CCCTTTCGCCAGCTGGCGTAATAGCGAAGAGGCCCGCACCGATCGCCCTTCCCAACAGTTGCGCAGCCTG
AATGGCGAATGGCGCCTGATGCGGTATTTTCTCCTTACGCATCTGTGCGGTATTTCACACCGCATATGGT
GCACTCTCAGTACAATCTGCTCTGATGCCGCATAGTTAAGCCAGCCCCGACACCCGCCAACACCCGCTGA
CGCGCCCTGACGGGCTTGTCTGCTCCCGGCATCCGCTTACAGACAAGCTGTGACCGTCTCCGGGAGTCCA
TCACTCCTCTAGGCGAAGCCCATATCAGCAGAGCTAAGACGTCGTCTGGAAGGCAGTACACCTTGATAGG
TGGGCTGCCCTTCCTGGTTGGCTTGGTTTCATCAGCCATCCGCTTGCCCTCATCTGTTACGCCGGCGGTA
GCCGGCCAGCCTCGCAGAGCAGGATTCCCGTTGAGCACCGCCAGGTGCGAATAAGGGACAGTGAAGAAGG
AACACCCGCTCGCGGGTGGGCCTACTTCACCTATCCTGCCCGGCTGACGCCGTTGGATACACCAAGGAAA
GTCTACACGAACCCGACGTCGTCTGGAAGGCAGTACACCTTGATAGGTGGGCTGCCCTTCCTGGTTGGCT
TGGTTTCATCAGCCATCCGCTTGCCCTCATCTGTTACGCCGGCGGTAGCCGGCCAGCCTCGCAGAGCAGG
ATTCCCGTTGAGCACCGCCAGGTGCGAATAAGGGACAGTGAAGAAGGAACACCCGCTCGCGGGTGGGCCT
ACTTCACCTATCCTGCCCGGCTGACGCCGTTGGATACACCAAGGAAAGTCTACACGAACCCGACGTCAGG
TGGCACTTTTCGGGGAAATGTGCGCGGAACCCCTATTTGTTTATTTTTCTAAATACATTCAAATATGTAT
CCGCTCATGAGACAATAACCCTGATAAATGCTTCAATAATAATTCGAGCTCGGTACCCCCGATAGCTTCC
GCTATTGCTTTTTTGCTCATCGGTATTTGCAACATCATAGAAATTGCATACCTTTGTTCCTCGGTTATAT
GTTTGCTCATCTGCAACTTTTTTTTCTTTGGACGGACAATTAAAGCAAAGATAGCAAACTTTATCCATTC
AGAGTGAGAGAAAGGGGGACATTGTCTCTCTTTCCTCTCTGAAAAATAAATGTTTTTATTGCTTATTATC
CGCACCCAAAAAGTTGCATTTATAAGTTGAACTCAAGAAGTATTCACCTGTAAGAAGTTACTAATGACAA
AAAAGAAATTGCCCGTTCGTTTTACGGGTCAGCACTTTACTATTGATAAAGTGCTAATAAAAGATGCAAT
AAGACAAGCAAATATAAGTAATCAGGATACGGTTTTAGATATTGGGGCAGGCAAGGGGTTTCTTACTGTT
CATTTATTAAAAATCGCCAACAATGTTGTTGCTATTGAAAACGACACAGCTTTGGTTGAACATTTACGAA
AATTATTTTCTGATGCCCGAAATGTTCAAGTTGTCGGTTGTGATTTTAGGAATTTTGCAGTTCCGAAATT
TCCTTTCAAAGTGGTGTCAAATATTCCTTATGGCATTACTTCCGATATTTTCAAAATCCTGATGTTTGAG
AGTCTTGGAAATTTTCTGGGAGGTTCCATTGTCCTTCAATTAGAACCTACACAAAAGTTATTTTCGAGGA
AGCTTTACAATCCATATACCGTTTTCTATCATACTTTTTTTGATTTGAAACTTGTCTATGAGGTAGGTCC
TGAAAGTTTCTTGCCACCGCCAACTGTCAAATCAGCCCTGTTAAACATTAAAAGAAAACACTTATTTTTT
GATTTTAAGTTTAAAGCCAAATACTTAGCATTTATTTCCTGTCTGTTAGAGAAACCTGATTTATCTGTAA
AAACAGCTTTAAAGTCGATTTTCAGGAAAAGTCAGGTCAGGTCAATTTCGGAAAAATTCGGTTTAAACCT
TAATGCTCAAATTGTTTGTTTGTCTCCAAGTCAATGGTTAAACTGTTTTTTGGAAATGCTGGAAGTTGTC
CCTGAAAAATTTCATCCTTCGTAGTTCAAAGTCGGGTGGTTGTCAAGATGATTTTTTTGGTTTGGTGTCG
TCTTTTTTTAAGCTGCCGCATAACGGCTGGCAAATTGGCGATGGAGCGGAAACGTAAAAGAAGTTATGGA
AATAAGACTTAGAAGCAAACTTAAGAGTGTGTTGATAGTGCAGTATCTTAAAATTTTGTATAATAGGAAT
TGAAGTTAAATTAGATGCTAAAAATTTGTAATTAAGAAGGAGTGATTACATGAACAAAAATATAAAATAT
TCTCAAAACTTTTTAACGAGTGAAAAAGTACTCAACCAAATAATAAAACAATTGAATTTAAAAGAAACCG
ATACCGTTTACGAAATTGGAACAGGTAAAGGGCATTTAACGACGAAACTGGCTAAAATAAGTAAACAGGT
AACGTCTATTGAATTAGACAGTCATCTATTCAACTTATCGTCAGAAAAATTAAAACTGAATACTCGTGTC
ACTTTAATTCACCAAGATATTCTACAGTTTCAATTCCCTAACAAACAGAGGTATAAAATTGTTGGGAGTA
TTCCTTACCATTTAAGCACACAAATTATTAAAAAAGTGGTTTTTGAAAGCCATGCGTCTGACATCTATCT
GATTGTTGAAGAAGGATTCTACAAGCGTACCTTGGATATTCACCGAACACTAGGGTTGCTCTTGCACACT
CAAGTCTCGATTCAGCAATTGCTTAAGCTGCCAGCGGAATGCTTTCATCCTAAACCAAAAGTAAACAGTG
TCTTAATAAAACTTACCCGCCATACCACAGATGTTCCAGATAAATATTGGAAGCTATATACGTACTTTGT
TTCAAAATGGGTCAATCGAGAATATCGTCAACTGTTTACTAAAAATCAGTTTCATCAAGCAATGAAACAC
GCCAAAGTAAACAATTTAAGTACCGTTACTTATGAGCAAGTATTGTCTATTTTTAATAGTTATCTATTAT
TTAACGGGAGGAAATAATTCTATGAGTCGCTTTTGTAAATTTGGAAAGTTACACGTTACTAAAGGGAATG
TAGATAAATTATTAGGTATACTACTGACAGCTTCGGGGATCGAGTCAGGCAACTATGGATGAACGAAATA
GACAGATCGCTGAGATAGGTGCCTCACTGATTAAGCATTGGTAACTGTCAGACCAAGTTTACTCATATAT
ACTTTAGATTGATTTAAAACTTCATTTTTAATTTAAAAGGATCTAGGTGAAGATCCTTTTTGATAATCTC
ATGACCAAAATCCCTTAACGTGAGTTTTCGTTCCACTGAGCGTCAGACCCCGTAGAAAAGATCAAAGGAT
CTTCTTGAGATCCTTTTTTTCTGCGCGTAATCTGCTGCTTGCAAACAAAAAAACCACCGCTACCAGCGGT
GGTTTGTTTGCCGGATCAAGAGCTACCAACTCTTTTTCCGAAGGTAACTGGCTTCAGCAGAGCGCAGATA
CCAAATACTGTTCTTCTAGTGTAGCCGTAGTTAGGCCACCACTTCAAGAACTCTGTAGCACCGCCTACAT
ACCTCGCTCTGCTAATCCTGTTACCAGTGGCTGCTGCCAGTGGCGATAAGTCGTGTCTTACCGGGTTGGA
CTCAAGACGATAGTTACCGGATAAGGCGCAGCGGTCGGGCTGAACGGGGGGTTCGTGCACACAGCCCAGC
TTGGAGCGAACGACCTACACCGAACTGAGATACCTACAGCGTGAGCTATGAGAAAGCGCCACGCTTCCCG
AAGGGAGAAAGGCGGACAGGTATCCGGTAAGCGGCAGGGTCGGAACAGGAGAGCGCACGAGGGAGCTTCC
AGGGGGAAACGCCTGGTATCTTTATAGTCCTGTCGGGTTTCGCCACCTCTGACTTGAGCGTCGATTTTTG
TGATGCTCGTCAGGGGGGCGGAGCCTATGGAAAAACGCCAGCAACGCGGCCTTTTTACGGTTCCTGGCCT
TTTGCTGGCCTTTTGCTCACATGTGATCCTCTATTGCAGATGGTCTTGTTGCACACCCCTCTGAAGGGTT
CTATATCATCTATACCACCTCTTCAGAGGAGTTTCTCACGTTATCTGAAGAAGATTATTCTCTGTTCGCT
TCTTTTGCCAATTTGGTTGTTCGAGAGGACTCCAATTCAAATGGCTTAAGAAGCGCAAAACCCTCTGGGG
ATGGCTGGAAATTTGGAGGTAAAGGAAAGGGGAAACTAGATGCCATCCACATCGGCTATGAATTATCGAA
AATCCTAGGAGAAAATCAAGATTTTGAGATCTATGTAGAATACAATGGCGATGGGTCTTATACCGTTTGG
TATAGGGAAGTCCAAAAATCGTCTAAAGGGAGTAATCCGTAAAGACTTTTAATGTCCTCATAAGAGCCAA
CGAAAGAGAGGGGCATACGTCTCTCTCTTTCAACGTATGCTTGAACGATTGCTTACTCGATGTGATTAAA
TAGAGCTGGCTTGATAGGTCAGCTCTATTTCTGTTTTTCGTTTTGAAAATATGATAGGCAAATACCATGG
ATATGACATAACAGAAATAGAGCTACTAAGCCCAAAGCCACGAACCATAACGATGTCAGAGGATCACGTG
GCGCTACTTAGTAGCTCTATCTCACTTGCAAAGTTACTAAAAGAGATCTGCGTGCGAGCCTAAGCGTGAG
AGGACGATAAGCTCCTCGTCTGCGCTTATCTGCTCTATCCATATCAAGAGCAGGTCACCCTCAATGTGTA
GCTCCATACAGCCCTCATAGTTCCCTATAAGCTTGTGAGGACGCATTTCTAAGGGTATCTCCACACCCTT
AGACAGCATTTCAATGACATCTACGATTTTAGAGCGCCTTTTGAGGTCGTTCCTAAATCGCTTAAGGTCT
TTCTTAAACTTGGTAGTATATACCAGCCTACGCTTCCTCATTTCCAAACAAAGACGCTTCTATTGTTTCT
CGGGTAGTTGTATCCACAGAGCCGGCATAGCGACCGCTCTTAGCGTCTATGCAGGCCTCTGCCGTCTCGG
CATTATAAGGTCTATACCCCATTCGGTAGAGTAAGGTCTCAATATAGTTGCTTAGGCTTCTATTCTCAGC
CCTTGCTTCACTGCGTATCTGCTGGAGTACACTAGCATCAATTCTAATTGACGTGGATGCTTTTAGCTCA
ATATTATCCATTTCTATTATATTCTACTTGATTATATTCACTGCAAATATAGACAAATCTCCCAAATAAA
CGTCTGTCGGCTGGGCGTCAGTTCACGCACCAAATGTGTGTGTAATGGGAGCGACAAGAAGTTGTCCAAT
AAAATCGTTCTCCGTAACTTTGGGCAGGCGCTAGCTACGACCATAGTTATAGCACATTATAACTACATAC
GTAGTTGTGTGCTCTCCGAGGGGCATGGAGGACACCCCCAGCACCCCCTAAAGTTGACCCAAAAGTACAA
GCGATGAGCAAAACAAGTATCCATATCGAGCCGTGTAAAATCGGCAGTAGTGAGCAACATAATCAACGCT
TGAAGCATCTTGATTATGTGCGACCCGACCTCTCCCCACAAAACGAGAGTTGGGTTGGCGTAGCAGATTT
GCCCGCGCATCTTGAACAACTCCGAATACTTGTAAAGGAGAAGACGGGCAGAGCGATGCAACAGAAAGCA
ACCCCGATAAGAGAGGGTGTAATAGTAATCAATCAAGGCACCTCGATTAACCAATTAAGGGGTCTCGCAA
CGGCAATAGAACTGCGATGGGGTATTAAGACGCTACAGATATACACCCACAAGGACGAGGGGCATATAGA
TAGCGATGACACGTGGAAGCCAAACCTACATGCCCATATGGTGCTTGATTGGGTGAACCACGACACGGGC
AAGAGTATCAAGCTTAGCAAGCAAGATATGGCGGAGATGCAGACGATGGTGGCGGACTGCCTGCAAATGG
TTAGGGGAGAGAGTAGCGATGTCAAACACCTCGGGGCTATACAATACAAGAATCAAGCCGAAGAGCTGCG
TCTCCAAACCCTTAAAGAACAAACGATGAAAGAAGAACAGGCTCGGGAGCTGGCACTAGCCGAAGCTAAG
CGGATGGAGCAGGTTGCGTCTGAGCAGATTATCGCAGAGAATAAGAAGCTTGGAGGGCTGTGGATGGACT
GGCAAAAATCATTTGAGGCCTCTGAGAAGCGCCGAGAGAGCATAACGGCTCGTAAGATAGAGGAGGATAA
GCTATGGGAAGAACTTGGGTTGAAAGGAGCCTTTAAATCGTTTTGGGAGGAATGCAAGGATTGGTTTAGA
GGTTTCGGCGATGGGCTCAAAGACTTAGCTCTGCTGATATGGGCTTCGCCTAGAGGAGTGATGGACAAAG
ACGTGAGGTGCACAGCGGATCGGAAGAGGGGGAAATTACTGCTCAATGGGCATACACTAGAGCAGGTAAG
AGCACCCAAGATAGTTGTACCAAGCTCCCCCATACAAAGGCAGGCGCAATCCGTCAGTGAGTGCGCTACG
AGGCAGGCTAGAGATACAGACAGACGCAGAGAGAAGCGTGTTGACCAAGAGAGACGAGAGCGCAGGGGTC
GCAAGATTTGACCGCACTATGTTCTTAAAGCGTTTCCCAAGGGCTTTGCCACCACTTGCGGACGGTCGGT
CTACTTAGTCCTGTCTCTCTCGCACAACGGCTCTTGTTGTTGCTGTTTGGGTTTCTATCCCTCCACTCCT
GCACCTTGGCGTATTGCGGGCTGTCTTCCGCTAGTACGATAGAGCCTTTTGGTCTTCCGTTACCCTCTCT
CCAATCTTTTCTTCCCTTTGCTTCCTGCAAAATATCTCTAGAGCCTCTTGCGAGCTTTAGATGTAAGTCT
TGCGGTCTCCCATTGCGTTTGTTAGGTTCTATTCTTAGCCCCGACCTATCCTCTATCAGCTGGCGAGGGT
ATGTCTCTGAGCTCTCCTTATATGCTTTTAGAGCGTCTAGAGCGTCCTGCACGGAGAAGTGCCTGCCCGT
GTTGCCCGTTAGTGCTTCCATTCGTGGCACAAGCTCTAGAGCGTCCCGTTTGAGTATGTCAAATGGCACG
TTACACTTCTTGGCATATACTGCTAAGAACATAATGCAGTGGTAGCGATGCCCAACAGCGACCTTTTCGT
TCGTCCACAGCATATGTAGCCACCACTCATACAGCCCCCTATGCACATGCCACGTCTTACGAGGTGCGCC
CTCTACGATGCGTTTTTGATACCAATCTGGGTATAGCTCTTTAGCTCTTGCTTTTGTTAGCCTATTCGTG
GAGTATGCCCCTTTGTCCAACGCTTGCGCCTGCTCCTGCGACACCCCCGAGTTAAGGTACTTCAGTGTAG
GCTTGCTAGCAAACCGATTCAGCTCCTCAATAGTGTGTAGTGGGGCATCAGCATTGTGCCAAGCTGTTAC
AATGTCCCCGTGCTTCGTACGACTGCCTGGCACCCTAAACGGCTGTATAATGGGCTGTATTTGCACTTGG
TTGTCCTCCCCCGTCCTAGAGGACGCTTTGTTCCATATAAGCCGTGTAAGAGCTTTTTTAATGTTGGTGA
GCGTCTCGTACACCTTGGGGTATAAGGGCATCGGCTTAGCAAGTATGTAGTACAAGTGGATGCCATCGCC
CGAGTTGACGATGATATTAGCTTGTGGGGTCATCCCTATCGTCTGCTGATGGATTACCTCTGACATCTCT
GGCACTCCGACCTCATCAAGGTCAAAGGCGAGGGCATACAGATAGCGGGCATTGCTCTTGAACCTCCTGC
GCCCCACGTAGGTGGCTGGGGTTGTTACCACAAACTTGTACCGCCCCATCAGCTCCTCTAAGCTATCCCA
ACCACACACCTTGATGTCATCCTCGCTTGTGGCATCGCCCACTACCACCCACGTCTTAGACCTCCTGCCA
TTATCATTAGCCCTGCCTGCATCAGGCTCTACGCTGTAGACAGCTTGCACCAAAGCATTATAGCGGAAAG
GTTGAGCTGGATTATAGATTGCTTTCTTACCTGCTTTGGACTTAGACTTTCTCCCTGCTTGTTGAGCCCT
CCAATCGATGTATTCTTGGCACAGCTCTTTTTCAAAAGGATAGATAGGGCATTGCGGGTCATTATGGTCA
CAAGAACCAAAGATTATTTGGAAGAACTCAAAGGGTTTAAGAGATCGATATTCAAAGGTCTCATTACTCT
CTAAGTATAAATTTTTAGAGAGAAAAACATCGTGAGAAATATTAGAATTATCAGTCATCGTTCTACGTCA
TTTTGGGGTGATTTTTTGGTGTCGCTTCGCTCCCCCAAAAAATCATACGGGGGGCATATATTATCAATAT
ATTTTTTTTGCCACTTGTGGCACAAAGATAAGGAGGATTTTTGAGACCTCCTTCTACGTCATTTTGGGGT
GATTTTTTGGTGTCGCTTCGCTCCCCCAAAAAATCATACGGGGGGCATATATTATCAATATATTTTTTTT
TGCCACTTGTGGCACAAAGATAAGGAGGATTTTTGAGACCTCCTTCTACGTCATTTTGGGTGGAATTTTT
GGCTCGCTACGCTCCCCAAAAATTCATACGGGGGGGCGTATATTATCAATGAAGTAAAATCCCCACTTGT
GGTACAAAGGTAAGGAGGTTTTTTGAGACCTCCTTCTGCGTCATCGTTCTACGTCATTTTGGGGTTGATT
TTTTGGGGAAGAAACAAAGAATATCGCAACAAGTAGGTATTGCATATATTTTTTGCAATTCTTTATCTTT
GCGGTAAGACAACCTCTTAAGAGAGACTTATCTTGAATACAAAACACTAAACCTAAGCAGCTATGAAAAC
TAGAACATTCTGCGCAATAGCAATCGGGCTATTGTCTTTGGCGTTAACTTCGTGCCAAAACAACCTTGAC
TTGTTAAAGCCAAGCCAAGACACTGAACCAGAACAAATCACTCAATTACATGTGCGCAAGCCGAATTCTG
CAGATATCCATCACACTGGCGGCCGCTCGAGCATGCATCTAGAGGGCCCAATTCGCCCTATAGTGAGTCG
TATTACAATTCACTGGCCGTCGTTTTACAACGTCGTGACTGGGAAAACCCTGGCGTTACCCAACTTAATC
GCCTTGCAGCACATCCCCCTTTCGCCAGCTGGCGTAATAGCGAAGAGGCCCGCACCGATCGCCCTTCCCA
ACAGTTGCGCAGCCTGAATGGCGAATGG
[124 nt withheld, positions 9689-9812]
C
[91 nt withheld, positions 9814-9904]
A
[49 nt withheld, positions 9906-9954]
CCTTTGACGTTGGAGTCCACGTTCTTT
[37 nt withheld, positions 9982-10018]
ACCCTATCTCGGTCTATTCTTTTGATTTATAAGGGATTTTGCCGATTTCGGCCTATTGGTTAAAAAATGA
GCTGATTTAACAAAAATTTAACGCGAATTTTAACAAAATTCAGGGCGCAAGGGCTGCTAAAGGAAGCGGA
ACACGTAGAAAGCCAGTCCGCAGAAACGGTGCTGACCCCGGATGAATGTCAGCTACTGGGCTATCTGGAC
AAGGGAAAACGCAAGCGCAAAGAGAAAGCAGGTAGCTTGCAGTGGGCTTACATGGCGATAGCTAGACTGG
GCGGTTTTATGGACAGCAAGCGAACCGGAATTGCCAGCTGGGGCGCCCTCTGGTAAGGTTGGGAAGCCCT
GCAAAGTAAACTGGATGGCTTTCTTGCCGCCAAGGATCTGATGGCGCAGGGGATCAAGATCTGATCAAGA
GACAGGATGAGGATCGTTTCGCATGATTGAACAAGATGGATTGCACGCAGGTTCTCCGGCCGCTTGGGTG
GAGAGGCTATTCGGCTATGACTGGGCACAACAGACAATCGGCTGCTCTGATGCCGCCGTGTTCCGGCTGT
CAGCGCAGGGGCGCCCGGTTCTTTTTGTCAAGACCGACCTGTCCGGTGCCCTGAATGAACTGCAGGACGA
GGCAGCGCGGCTATCGTGGCTGGCCACGACGGGCGTTCCTTGCGCAGCTGTGCTCGACGTTGTCACTGAA
GCGGGAAGGGACTGGCTGCTATTGGGCGAAGTGCCGGGGCAGGATCTCCTGTCATCCCACCTTGCTCCTG
CCGAGAAAGTATCCATCATGGCTGATGCAATGCGGCGGCTGCATACGCTTGATCCGGCTACCTGCCCATT
CGACCACCAAGCGAAACATCGCATCGAGCGAGCACGTACTCGGATGGAAGCCGGTCTTGTCGATCAGGAT
GATCTGGACGAAGAGCATCAGGGGCTCGCGCCAGCCGAACTGTTCGCCAGGCTCAAGGCGCGCATGCCCG
ACGGCGAGGATCTCGTCGTGACCCATGGCGATGCCTGCTTGCCGAATATCATGGTGGAAAATGGCCGCTT
TTCTGGATTCATCGACTGTGGCCGGCTGGGTGTGGCGGACCGCTATCAGGACATAGCGTTGGCTACCCGT
GATATTGCTGAAGAGCTTGGCGGCGAATGGGCTGACCGCTTCCTCGTGCTTTACGGTATCGCCGCTCCCG
ATTCGCAGCGCATCGCCTTCTATCGCCTTCTTGACGAGTTCTTCTGAATTGAAAAAGGAAGAGTATGAGT
ATTCAACATTTCCGTGTCGCCCTTATTCCCTTTTTTGCGGCATTTTGCCTTCCTGTTTTTGCTCACCCAG
AAACGCTGGTGAAAGTAAAAGATGCTGAAGATCAGTTGGGTGCACGAGTGGGTTACATCGAACTGGATCT
CAACAGCGGTAAGATCCTTGAGAGTTTTCGCCCCGAAGAACGTTTTCCAATGATGAGCACTTTTAAAGTT
CTGCTATGTGGCGCGGTATTATCCCGTATTGACGCCGGGCAAGAGCAACTCGGTCGCCGCATACACTATT
CTCAGAATGACTTGGTTGAGTACTCACCAGTCACAGAAAAGCATCTTACGGATGGCATGACAGTAAGAGA
ATTATGCAGTGCTGCCATAACCATGAGTGATAACACTGCGGCCAACTTACTTCTGACAACGATCGGAGGA
CCGAAGGAGCTAACCGCTTTTTTGCACAACATGGGGGATCATGTAACTCGCCTTGATCGTTGGGAACCGG
AGCTGAATGAAGCCATACCAAACGACGAGCGTGACACCACGATGCCTGTAGCAATGGCAACAACGTTGCG
CAAACTATTAACTGGCGAACTACTTACTCTAGCTTCCCGGCAACAATTAATAGACTGGATGGAGGCGGAT
AAAGTTGCAGGACCACTTCTGCGCTCGGCCCTTCCGGCTGGCTGGTTTATTGCTGATAAATCTGGAGCCG
GTGAGCGTGGGTCTCGCGGTATCATTGCAGCACTGGGGCCAGATGGTAAGCCCTCCCGTATCGTAGTTAT
CTACACGACGGGGAGTCAGGCAACTATGGATGAACGAAATAGACAGATCGCTGAGATAGGTGCCTCACTG
ATTAAGCATTGGTAACTGTCAGACCAAGTTTACTCATATATACTTTAGATTGATTTAAAACTTCATTTTT
AATTTAAAAGGATCTAGGTGAAGATCCTTTTTGATAATCTCATGACCAAAATCCCTTAACGTGAGTTTTC
GTTCCACTGAGCGTCAGACCCCGTAGAAAAGATCAAAGGATCTTCTTGAGATCCTTTTTTTCTGCGCGTA
ATCTGCTGCTTGCAAACAAAAAAACCACCGCTACCAGCGGTGGTTTGTTTGCCGGATCAAGAGCTACCAA
CTCTTTTTCCGAAGGTAACTGGCTTCAGCAGAGCGCAGATACCAAATACTGTTCTTCTAGTGTAGCCGTA
GTTAGGCCACCACTTCAAGAACTCTGTAGCACCGCCTACATACCTCGCTCTGCTAATCCTGTTACCAGTG
GCTGCTGCCAGTGGCGATAAGTCGTGTCTTACCGGGTTGGACTCAAGACGATAGTTACCGGATAAGGCGC
AGCGGTCGGGCTGAACGGGGGGTTCGTGCACACAGCCCAGCTTGGAGCGAACGACCTACACCGAACTGAG
ATACCTACAGCGTGAGCTATGAGAAAGCGCCACGCTTCCCGAAGGGAGAAAGGCGGACAGGTATCCGGTA
AGCGGCAGGGTCGGAACAGGAGAGCGCACGAGGGAGCTTCCAGGGGGAAACGCCTGGTATCTTTATAGTC
CTGTCGGGTTTCGCCACCTCTGACTTGAGCGTCGATTTTTGTGATGCTCGTCAGGGGGGCGGAGCCTATG
GAAAAACGCCAGCAACGCGGCCTTTTTACGGTTCCTGGCCTTTTGCTGGCCTTTTGCTCA
Features (pLannotate 1.2.2; 26 found; start..end, strand, type, name):
      1..125     +  rep_origin     RSF ori (fragment): Plasmids containing the RSF 1030 origin of replication can be propagated in E. coli cells that contain additional plasmids with compatible origins.
    127..219     +  CDS            lacI (fragment): lac repressor; lacI; The lac repressor binds to the lac operator to inhibit transcription in E. coli. This inhibition can be relieved by adding lactose or isopropyl-β-D-thiogalactopyranoside (IPTG).
    232..253     +  protein_bind   CAP binding site: CAP binding activates transcription in the presence of cAMP. E. coli catabolite activator protein
    268..298     +  promoter       lac promoter: promoter for the E. coli lac operon
    302..324     +  protein_bind   lac operator (fragment): The lac repressor binds to the lac operator to inhibit transcription in E. coli. This inhibition can be relieved by adding lactose or isopropyl-β-D-thiogalactopyranoside (IPTG). lac repressor encoded by lacI
    359..415     -  misc_feature   MCS: pUC18/19 multiple cloning site
    412..569     +  CDS            lacZα (fragment): LacZα fragment of β-galactosidase; lacZ fragment
    575..674     -  misc_feature   bom (fragment): basis of mobility region from pBR322
    812..879     -  CDS            traJ (fragment): oriT-recognizing protein; traJ
    912..1021    -  oriT           oriT: incP origin of transfer
   1069..1136    -  CDS            traJ (fragment): oriT-recognizing protein; traJ
   1169..1278    -  oriT           oriT: incP origin of transfer
   1353..1441    +  promoter       AmpR promoter (fragment): bla
   1441..1458    +  misc_feature   MCS (fragment): pUC18/19 multiple cloning site
   1458..1550    -  CDS            TRA4_BACFG (fragment): Protein inferred from homology: Swiss-Prot protein existence level 3. Required for the transposition of the insertion element. From Bacteroides fragilis.
   1744..2541    +  CDS            ermF: ERMF_BACFG - Protein inferred from homology: Swiss-Prot protein existence level 3. Involved in erythromycin resistance. From Bacteroides fragilis.
   2780..3514    +  CDS            erm: ERM_STREE - Experimental evidence at protein level: Swiss-Prot protein existence level 1. This protein produces a dimethylation of the adenine residue at position 2085 in 23S rRNA, resulting in reduced affinity between ribosomes and macrolide-lincosamide-streptogramin B antibiotics. From Streptococcus pneumoniae.
   3612..3683    +  CDS            bla(M) (fragment): β-lactamase lacking the signal sequence; bla(M); allows cytosolic expression of β-lactamase
   3855..4443    +  rep_origin     ori: high-copy-number ColE1/pMB1/pBR322/pUC origin of replication
   9507..9525    -  promoter       T7 promoter: promoter for bacteriophage T7 RNA polymerase
   9528..9685    +  CDS            lacZα (fragment): LacZα fragment of β-galactosidase; lacZ fragment
   9689..10117   +  rep_origin     f1 ori (sequence partly withheld): f1 bacteriophage origin of replication; arrow indicates direction of (+) strand synthesis
  10130..10429   +  CDS            tnpA (fragment): TN5P_ECOLX - Also known as tnp. Experimental evidence at protein level: Swiss-Prot protein existence level 1. Mediates transposition of transposon Tn5 by a 'cut and paste' mechanism. First, the monomeric transposase binds the 19 bp inverted DNA repeats flanking the transposon. Then, dimerization of the DNA- bound transposase creates a synaptic DNA complex. After nicking of the first DNA strand, excision of the transposon proceeds through a series of intermediates. The transposase then mediates the insertion of the transposon at a new site by strand transfer. The activity of the wild- type tran
  10461..11252   +  CDS            neo: KKA2_KLEPN - Also known as kan, nptII. Experimental evidence at protein level: Swiss-Prot protein existence level 1. Resistance to kanamycin, neomycin, paromomycin, ribostamycin, butirosin and gentamicin B. From Klebsiella pneumoniae.
  11273..12133   +  CDS            AmpR: β-lactamase; bla; confers resistance to ampicillin, carbenicillin, and related antibiotics
  12304..12892   +  rep_origin     ori: high-copy-number ColE1/pMB1/pBR322/pUC origin of replication
