[The description below was written by a language model from this plasmid's Addgene catalogue record and pLannotate feature annotations shown in this document.]
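Description:
pG106 - KA is an empty-backbone shuttle vector of about 12.9 kb built from pUC19 and pYH420, designed for cloning in Escherichia coli and transfer into Bacteroides; the associated publication also covers Porphyromonas and related anaerobes. In E. coli it is maintained on kanamycin and is catalogued as low copy, even though the annotation finds two copies of the ColE1/pUC-type origin, which suggests that two pUC-like segments were joined during construction. A large stretch between roughly 4.4 and 9.5 kb carries no annotated features. It may hold the pYH420-derived functions for replication in the anaerobic host, but the feature table does not identify them, and the sequence is flagged as a partial NGS result.

Selection is handled by four markers. The neo (nptII) gene gives kanamycin resistance and a full-length bla gene gives ampicillin resistance, both for use in E. coli. The ermF and ermAM-type erm genes encode rRNA methylases that confer erythromycin and clindamycin resistance; ermF originates from Bacteroides fragilis, and the erm annotation matches a streptococcal protein. Cloning is supported by a pUC18/19 multiple cloning site placed within a lac promoter/operator and lacZα fragment context. A T7 promoter and an f1 origin are also present. Two incP oriT copies with traJ fragments, plus a pBR322 bom fragment, indicate that the plasmid could be mobilised by conjugation from a suitable donor strain. Several other hits, including fragments of the RSF origin, lacI, Tn5 transposase and a Bacteroides insertion-element protein, appear to be remnants of the parental plasmids. No insert is present, and the vector serves as a chassis for introducing genes into these oral and gut anaerobes.
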