Addgene plasmid #178041: pG106 - KA
Purpose: (Empty Backbone) Bacteroides - Escherichia coli shuttle vector with ErmF and ErmAM, Kan and Amp selection markers
Depositing lab: Janina Lewis. Depositing organization: Virginia Commonwealth University. Publication: Sequence and characterization of shuttle vectors for molecular cloning in Porphyromonas, Bacteroides and related bacteria. Jones KR, Belvin BR, Macrina FL, Lewis JP. Mol Oral Microbiol. 2020 Aug;35(4):181-191. doi: 10.1111/omi.12304. Epub 2020 Jul 9. PubMed 32592236.
Backbone
  Vector backbone: pUC19 and pYH420
  Backbone size (bp): 12948
  Vector type: Bacterial Expression ; Shuttle vector
  Selectable markers: Ampicillin, kanamycin, erythromycin, clindamycin
Growth in bacteria
  Bacterial resistance: Kanamycin, 50 μg/mL
  Growth temperature: 37°C
  Growth strain: NEB Stable
  Copy number: Low Copy
Terms and licenses: Academic/Nonprofit Terms; Industry Terms
How to cite: pG106 - KA was a gift from Janina Lewis (Addgene plasmid # 178041 ; http://n2t.net/addgene:178041 ; RRID:Addgene_178041)
